Addgene plasmid #155323: pNBA001
Purpose: Binary vector for expression of PULSE-controlled EFR-GFP
Depositing lab: Matias Zurbriggen. Depositing organization: Heinrich-Heine-Universitaet Duesseldorf. Publication: Optogenetic control of gene expression in plants in the presence of ambient white light. Ochoa-Fernandez R, Abel NB, Wieland FG, Schlegel J, Koch LA, Miller JB, Engesser R, Giuriani G, Brandl SM, Timmer J, Weber W, Ott T, Simon R, Zurbriggen MD. Nat Methods. 2020 Jul;17(7):717-725. doi: 10.1038/s41592-020-0868-y. Epub 2020 Jun 29. PubMed 32601426.
Backbone
  Vector backbone: Xpre2-S
  Vector type: Synthetic Biology ; Eukaryotic Expression
Growth in bacteria
  Bacterial resistance: Spectinomycin, 50 μg/mL
  Growth temperature: 30°C
  Growth strain: DH5alpha
  Growth instructions: The operator repetitions can be lost after bacterial propagation. It is recommended to grow the bacteria at 30°C and sequence the repeats after new DNA preparations.
  Copy number: High Copy
Gene/Insert
  Gene/Insert name: LB_(etr)8-(C120)5-PhCMVmin-EFR-GFP-T35S_RB
  Species: Synthetic
  Cloning method: Restriction Enzyme; 5′ cloning site BsaI (destroyed during cloning); 3′ cloning site BsaI (destroyed during cloning)
  Sequencing primers: 5′ ctgcctgtatcgagtggtga
Terms and licenses: Academic/Nonprofit Terms; Industry Terms: Not Available to Industry
How to cite: pNBA001 was a gift from Matias Zurbriggen (Addgene plasmid # 155323 ; http://n2t.net/addgene:155323 ; RRID:Addgene_155323)
