[The description below was written by a language model from this plasmid's Addgene catalogue record and pLannotate feature annotations shown in this document.]
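Description:
pNBA001 is a binary T-DNA vector (about 11.4 kb) built on the Xpre2-S backbone for Agrobacterium-mediated delivery into plant cells. It carries a reporter-style module that places the receptor fusion EFR-GFP under control of the PULSE optogenetic gene-expression system. The backbone has a high-copy ColE1/pUC-type origin with the pBR322 bom region for propagation in E. coli. The pVS1 replication and stability functions (oriV, RepA, StaA) support maintenance in Agrobacterium. Selection is by spectinomycin through an aadA (SmR) aminoglycoside adenylyltransferase gene. The short gentamicin-resistance and class 1 integron promoter fragments annotated just upstream appear to be remnants of that resistance cassette.

Between the nopaline-type left and right border repeats lies a single synthetic expression unit. According to the insert name, eight etr operator repeats and five C120 operator repeats sit upstream of a minimal human CMV promoter. The feature table does not annotate these repeats individually, and its "TRE3GV promoter" fragment most likely corresponds to the minimal CMV core. This promoter drives the Arabidopsis pattern-recognition receptor EFR, which perceives bacterial elongation factor Tu, fused at its C terminus to EGFP and terminated by the CaMV 35S polyadenylation signal. The operator arrays are docking sites for light-responsive regulators supplied in trans; these regulators are not encoded on this plasmid. The construct is therefore a target module that is expected to be silent unless the PULSE switch components are co-delivered. It is intended for light-controlled expression of a fluorescently trackable immune receptor in plants under ambient white light conditions. The record notes that the operator repeats can be lost during bacterial propagation.
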