Features (pLannotate 1.2.2; 16 found; start..end, strand, type, name):
      1..25      +  misc_feature   LB T-DNA repeat: left border repeat from nopaline C58 T-DNA
    525..570     +  promoter       TRE3GV promoter (fragment): 3rd-generation Tet-responsive promoter that can be activated by binding of Tet-On® 3G, optimized for retroviral and lentiviral vectors
    639..3818    +  CDS            EFR: EFR_ARATH - Experimental evidence at protein level: Swiss-Prot protein existence level 1. Constitutes the pattern-recognition receptor (PPR) that determines the specific perception of elongation factor Tu (EF-Tu), a potent elicitor of the defense response to pathogen-associated molecular patterns (PAMPs); phosphorylates BIK1 upon elicitation to regulate immune responses such as defense hormone expression (e.g. jasmonic acid (JA) and salicylic acid (SA)) (PubMed:29649442). Reduces transformation by Rhizobium radiobacter probably by inducing plant defense during the interaction. Binding to the e
   3870..4586    +  CDS            EGFP: the original enhanced GFP (Yang et al., 1996) mammalian codon-optimized
   4652..4811    +  polyA_signal   CaMV poly(A) signal (fragment): cauliflower mosaic virus polyadenylation signal
   4877..4901    +  misc_feature   RB T-DNA repeat: right border repeat from nopaline C58 T-DNA
   5241..5642    +  CDS            Y4CG_SINFN (fragment): Protein inferred from homology: Swiss-Prot protein existence level 3. From Sinorhizobium fredii (strain NBRC 101917 / NGR234).
   6202..6831    +  CDS            pVS1 StaA: stability protein from the Pseudomonas plasmid pVS1 (Heeb et al., 2000)
   7260..8333    +  CDS            pVS1 RepA: replication protein from the Pseudomonas plasmid pVS1 (Heeb et al., 2000)
   8399..8593    +  rep_origin     pVS1 oriV: origin of replication for the Pseudomonas plasmid pVS1 (Heeb et al., 2000)
   8796..8835    +  CDS            rop (fragment): Rop protein, which maintains plasmids at low copy number; rop
   8937..9077    +  misc_feature   bom: basis of mobility region from pBR322
   9263..9851    -  rep_origin     ori: high-copy-number ColE1/pMB1/pBR322/pUC origin of replication
  10012..10035   +  promoter       Pc promoter (fragment): intI1 (promoter lies within the coding sequence); class 1 integron promoter
  10211..10267   +  CDS            GmR (fragment): gentamycin acetyltransferase; aacC1; confers resistance to gentamycin
  10278..11065   +  CDS            SmR (fragment): aminoglycoside adenylyltransferase (Murphy, 1985); aadA; confers resistance to spectinomycin and streptomycin
>Addgene plasmid #155323 | pNBA001 | addgene full sequence | sequence record 311058 | Addgene NGS Result
TGGCAGGATATATTGTGGTGTAAACAAATTGACGCTTAGACGGATTACGGAAGACAATACGGCGGCTTCG
AAGTTTAAACGATTGAATATAACCGACGTGACTGTTACATTTAGGGATTGAATATAACCGACGTGACTGT
TACATTTAGGGATTGAATATAACCGACGTGACTGTTACATTTAGGGATTGAATATAACCGACGTGACTGT
TACATTTAGGGATAAACGATTGAATATAACCGACGTGACTGTTACATTTAGGGATTGAATATAACCGACG
TGACTGTTACATTTAGGGATTGAATATAACCGACGTGACTGTTACATTTAGGGATTGAATATAACCGACG
TGACTGTTACATTTAGGGATGCTAGCCTCGAGTAGGTAGCCTTTAGTCCATGCGTTATAGGTAGCCTTTA
GTCCATGCGTTATAGGTAGCCTTTAGTCCATGCGTTATAGGTAGCCTTTAGTCCATGCGTTATAGGTAGC
CTTTAGTCCATGAAGCTTAGACACTAGAGCTAGCCCTATATAAGCAGAGCTCGTTTAGTGAACCGTCAGA
TCGCCTGGAGACGCCATCCACGCTGTTTTGACCTCCATAGAAGACACCGGGACCGATCCAGCCTTCTCTG
GAAGCACCATGAAGCTGTCCTTTTCACTTGTTTTCAATGCTCTCACGTTGCTTCTTCAAGTTTGCATCTT
TGCTCAAGCCAGGTTTTCTAATGAGACTGATATGCAAGCTTTGCTTGAGTTCAAGTCTCAAGTTTCTGAA
AACAACAAGAGAGAGGTCTTGGCTTCATGGAATCACTCCTCCCCATTTTGTAATTGGATTGGAGTCACAT
GTGGCCGCAGGAGAGAAAGAGTTATAAGTTTGAACCTTGGAGGATTCAAGTTAACCGGTGTGATCTCACC
CTCCATTGGTAATCTCTCCTTTCTTAGATTACTTAATCTTGCAGACAACTCTTTTGGAAGTACCATCCCT
CAAAAGGTGGGAAGGCTATTTAGGCTTCAGTACTTGAACATGAGCTATAATCTTCTCGAAGGAAGGATTC
CGTCTAGTCTTTCTAACTGCTCTAGACTGTCGACCGTTGATTTATCGTCAAACCATCTTGGACATGGTGT
TCCTTCAGAACTAGGTTCACTTTCTAAGCTTGCCATTCTGGATCTTAGCAAAAACAACCTTACTGGAAAT
TTTCCTGCATCTTTAGGAAACTTGACGTCACTTCAGAAGCTTGACTTTGCATATAACCAGATGAGAGGTG
AGATTCCAGACGAAGTAGCTAGATTGACTCAAATGGTGTTTTTCCAAATAGCACTGAATAGTTTTTCAGG
TGGTTTTCCTCCTGCATTGTACAACATCTCCTCTCTTGAGTCTCTATCTCTAGCTGACAATAGCTTTTCG
GGTAATCTTAGGGCTGATTTTGGTTATCTTCTACCAAATCTAAGAAGACTTCTTTTGGGAACAAATCAGT
TCACTGGAGCTATTCCCAAAACACTTGCCAATATCTCAAGCCTTGAAAGGTTTGATATCTCATCTAATTA
CCTGTCTGGTAGTATCCCTTTGAGCTTTGGAAAGTTACGTAATCTGTGGTGGTTAGGGATTCGTAATAAC
TCTCTTGGAAATAACTCGTCCAGTGGTCTTGAATTTATTGGGGCTGTGGCGAACTGCACTCAATTAGAGT
ACTTAGATGTTGGTTACAATAGACTTGGAGGTGAGCTTCCTGCTTCTATAGCCAATCTGTCCACTACATT
GACTAGTCTGTTCCTTGGACAAAATCTTATCTCTGGAACCATTCCTCATGACATCGGGAATCTTGTAAGC
CTGCAAGAACTCAGCTTAGAAACAAATATGTTGAGTGGAGAACTTCCCGTCTCTTTCGGGAAGCTTTTGA
ACTTGCAGGTTGTGGATCTGTATTCAAATGCAATATCGGGGGAAATACCATCTTATTTTGGCAACATGAC
TCGGTTGCAGAAGCTCCATTTGAATAGCAATAGTTTCCACGGAAGAATCCCTCAGAGTCTTGGACGTTGT
CGATACTTGCTAGACCTGTGGATGGATACAAATAGGTTGAATGGGACTATACCTCAGGAAATACTGCAAA
TTCCATCCCTCGCTTACATAGATTTGTCAAACAATTTCTTGACAGGCCATTTTCCAGAAGAAGTTGGAAA
GTTAGAACTTCTTGTTGGACTAGGTGCTTCGTACAACAAATTATCAGGAAAGATGCCACAAGCTATAGGG
GGTTGTCTTTCGATGGAATTTCTCTTTATGCAAGGAAATTCGTTTGACGGAGCCATTCCAGATATAAGCC
GGTTGGTAAGCCTAAAGAATGTTGACTTCTCCAACAACAATCTCTCTGGCCGGATACCTCGATATCTGGC
CAGTCTTCCTTCGCTGCGAAATCTGAATCTTTCTATGAACAAGTTTGAGGGAAGGGTGCCAACAACAGGA
GTGTTTCGAAATGCTACAGCAGTTTCTGTTTTTGGTAACACAAATATTTGCGGAGGCGTCCGAGAAATGC
AACTAAAGCCATGCATTGTACAGGCATCTCCAAGGAAGAGAAAGCCTCTGTCAGTTAGAAAGAAAGTTGT
CAGTGGTATTTGTATAGGTATAGCTTCGCTTTTGTTAATCATAATTGTGGCTTCTCTGTGTTGGTTCATG
AAGAGGAAAAAGAAAAACAATGCCAGTGATGGTAACCCATCTGATTCTACTACTTTGGGGATGTTCCATG
AGAAGGTAAGTTATGAAGAGCTTCATAGTGCAACAAGTCGCTTCTCTTCAACCAATTTGATTGGTTCAGG
CAATTTCGGTAATGTGTTTAAAGGATTGCTTGGCCCTGAGAATAAACTCGTCGCGGTTAAAGTTTTGAAC
CTCCTAAAGCATGGAGCGACGAAAAGCTTTATGGCGGAATGTGAAACCTTCAAGGGTATACGACATCGTA
ACCTTGTAAAACTGATAACGGTTTGTTCAAGCCTTGATTCCGAGGGAAATGATTTCAGAGCTCTGGTCTA
TGAGTTCATGCCAAAAGGAAGTCTGGATATGTGGCTGCAGCTAGAAGATCTGGAAAGGGTAAACGATCAC
TCGAGATCTTTAACACCCGCAGAGAAACTCAACATAGCAATAGATGTGGCTTCAGCTTTGGAGTATCTGC
ACGTTCATTGTCATGACCCTGTAGCTCACTGTGATATTAAGCCAAGCAACATTCTTCTAGACGATGATCT
GACTGCTCATGTTAGTGACTTTGGTTTGGCTCAGCTCCTCTATAAATACGATCGAGAATCCTTTCTAAAC
CAGTTTAGTTCTGCTGGTGTCAGAGGCACCATTGGCTATGCCGCGCCAGGTTAATAAACATCTATATGCA
AAAAGTATTGTTTAACAAAAGAGTTATCCAACCTCATTGTGTGTTGTTTCTTTGAAATATGTGCAGAGTA
TGGAATGGGAGGCCAACCATCAATACAAGGAGATGTGTACAGCTTCGGAATTCTACTTTTGGAGATGTTT
AGTGGAAAGAAACCAACAGATGAATCATTTGCAGGCGATTATAACCTCCACAGCTACACAAAGTCTATAT
TATCGGGTTGCACGAGCAGTGGAGGCAGCAACGCCATTGATGAGGGGTTGAGACTGGTTTTGCAGGTGGG
GATAAAGTGTTCTGAAGAATATCCGAGGGATAGGATGAGAACGGATGAAGCAGTACGAGAATTAATCTCA
ATAAGATCTAAGTTCTTCAGTTCCAAGACGACTATTACAGAGAGTCCTCGAGATGCTCCGCAAAGTTCTC
CTCAGGAATGGATGTTAAATACGGACATGCATACTATGAAGGGAGGTGGAGGAGGTTCTGGAGGCGGTGG
AAGTGGTGGCGGAGGTAGCGTGAGCAAGGGCGAGGAGCTGTTCACCGGGGTGGTGCCCATCCTGGTCGAG
CTGGACGGCGACGTAAACGGCCACAAGTTCAGCGTGTCCGGCGAGGGCGAGGGCGATGCCACCTACGGCA
AGCTGACCCTGAAGTTCATCTGCACCACCGGCAAGCTGCCCGTGCCCTGGCCCACCCTCGTGACCACCTT
CACCTACGGCGTGCAGTGCTTCAGCCGCTACCCCGACCACATGAAGCAGCACGACTTCTTCAAGTCCGCC
ATGCCCGAAGGCTACGTCCAGGAGCGCACCATCTTCTTCAAGGACGACGGCAACTACAAGACCCGCGCCG
AGGTGAAGTTCGAGGGCGACACCCTGGTGAACCGCATCGAGCTGAAGGGCATCGACTTCAAGGAGGACGG
CAACATCCTGGGGCACAAGCTGGAGTACAACTACAACAGCCACAACGTCTATATCATGGCCGACAAGCAG
AAGAACGGCATCAAGGTGAACTTCAAGATCCGCCACAACATCGAGGACGGCAGCGTGCAGCTCGCCGACC
ACTACCAGCAGAACACCCCCATCGGCGACGGCCCCGTGCTGCTGCCCGACAACCACTACCTGAGCACCCA
GTCCGCCCTGAGCAAAGACCCCAACGAGAAGCGCGATCACATGGTCCTGCTGGAGTTCGTGACCGCCGCC
GGGATCACTCACGGCATGGACGAGCTGTACAAGTAAAATCCGGCCATGCTAGAGTCCGCAAAAATCACCA
GTCTCTCTCTACAAATCTATCTCTCTCTATTTTTCTCCAGAATAATGTGTGAGTAGTTCCCAGATAAGGG
AATTAGGGTTCTTATAGGGTTTCGCTCATGTGTTGAGCATATAAGAAACCCTTAGTATGTATTTGTATTT
GTAAAATACTTCTATCAATAAAATTTCTAATTCCTAAAACCAAAATCCAGTGACCTTGAGTGACCTAAGC
TAGCCTAGTGTCGGGCTTGTCTTCTCTGGTTTAAACTATCAGTGTTTGACAGGATATATTGGCGGGTAAA
CCTAAGAGAAAAGAGCGTTTATTAGAATAATCGGATATTTAAAAGGGCGTGAAAAGGTTTATCCGTTCGT
CCATTTGTATGTGCATGCCAACCACAGGGTTCCCCTCGGGATCAAAGTACTTTGATCCAACCCCTCCGCT
GCTATAGTGCAGTCGGCTTCTGACGTTCAGTGCAGCCTTCTTCTGAAAACGACATGTCGCACAAGTCCTA
AGTTACGCGACAGGCTGCCGCCCTGCCCTTTTCCTGGCGTTTTCTTGTCGCGTGTTTTAGTCGCATAAAG
TAGAATACTTGCGACTAGAACCGGAGACATTACGCCATGAACAAGAGCGCCGCCGCTGGCCTGCTGGGCT
ATGCCCGCGTCAGCACCGACGACCAGGACTTGACCAACCAACGGGCCGAACTGCACGCGGCCGGCTGCAC
CAAGCTGTTTTCCGAGAAGATCACCGGCACCAGGCGCGACCGCCCGGAGCTGGCCAGGATGCTTGACCAC
CTACGCCCTGGCGACGTTGTGACAGTGACCAGGCTAGACCGCCTGGCCCGCAGCACCCGCGACCTACTGG
ACATTGCCGAGCGCATCCAGGAGGCCGGCGCGGGCCTGCGTAGCCTGGCAGAGCCGTGGGCCGACACCAC
CACGCCGGCCGGCCGCATGGTGTTGACCGTGTTCGCCGGCATTGCCGAGTTCGAGCGTTCCCTAATCATC
GACCGCACCCGGAGCGGGCGCGAGGCCGCCAAGGCCCGAGGCGTGAAGTTTGGCCCCCGCCCTACCCTCA
CCCCGGCACAGATCGCGCACGCCCGCGAGCTGATCGACCAGGAAGGCCGCACCGTGAAAGAGGCGGCTGC
ACTGCTTGGCGTGCATCGCTCGACCCTGTACCGCGCACTTGAGCGCAGCGAGGAAGTGACGCCCACCGAG
GCCAGGCGGCGCGGTGCCTTCCGTGAGGACGCATTGACCGAGGCCGACGCCCTGGCGGCCGCCGAGAATG
AACGCCAAGAGGAACAAGCATGAAACCGCACCAGGACGGCCAGGACGAACCGTTTTTCATTACCGAAGAG
ATCGAGGCGGAGATGATCGCGGCCGGGTACGTGTTCGAGCCGCCCGCGCACATCTCAACCGTGCGGCTGC
ATGAAATCCTGGCCGGTTTGTCTGATGCCAAGCTGGCGGCCTGGCCGGCCAGCTTGGCCGCTGAAGAAAC
CGAGCGCCGCCGTCTAAAAAGGTGATGTGTATTTGAGTAAAACAGCTTGCGTCATGCGGTCGCTGCGTAT
ATGATGCGATGAGTAAATAAACAAATACGCAAGGGGAACGCATGAAGGTTATCGCTGTACTTAACCAGAA
AGGCGGGTCAGGCAAGACGACCATCGCAACCCATCTAGCCCGCGCCCTGCAACTCGCCGGGGCCGATGTT
CTGTTAGTCGATTCCGATCCCCAGGGCAGTGCCCGCGATTGGGCGGCCGTGCGGGAAGATCAACCGCTAA
CCGTTGTCGGCATCGACCGCCCGACGATTGACCGCGACGTGAAGGCCATCGGCCGGCGCGACTTCGTAGT
GATCGACGGAGCGCCCCAGGCGGCGGACTTGGCTGTGTCCGCGATCAAGGCAGCCGACTTCGTGCTGATT
CCGGTGCAGCCAAGCCCTTACGACATATGGGCCACCGCCGACCTGGTGGAGCTGGTTAAGCAGCGCATTG
AGGTCACGGATGGAAGGCTACAAGCGGCCTTTGTCGTGTCGCGGGCGATCAAAGGCACGCGCATCGGCGG
TGAGGTTGCCGAGGCGCTGGCCGGGTACGAGCTGCCCATTCTTGAGTCCCGTATCACGCAGCGCGTGAGC
TACCCAGGCACTGCCGCCGCCGGCACAACCGTTCTTGAATCAGAACCCGAGGGCGACGCTGCCCGCGAGG
TCCAGGCGCTGGCCGCTGAAATTAAATCAAAACTCATTTGAGTTAATGAGGTAAAGAGAAAATGAGCAAA
AGCACAAACACGCTAAGTGCCGGCCGTCCGAGCGCACGCAGCAGCAAGGCTGCAACGTTGGCCAGCCTGG
CAGACACGCCAGCCATGAAGCGGGTCAACTTTCAGTTGCCGGCGGAGGATCACACCAAGCTGAAGATGTA
CGCGGTACGCCAAGGCAAGACCATTACCGAGCTGCTATCTGAATACATCGCGCAGCTACCAGAGTAAATG
AGCAAATGAATAAATGAGTAGATGAATTTTAGCGGCTAAAGGAGGCGGCATGGAAAATCAAGAACAACCA
GGCACCGACGCCGTGGAATGCCCCATGTGTGGAGGAACGGGCGGTTGGCCAGGCGTAAGCGGCTGGGTTG
CCTGCCGGCCCTGCAATGGCACTGGAACCCCCAAGCCCGAGGAATCGGCGTGAGCGGTCGCAAACCATCC
GGCCCGGTACAAATCGGCGCGGCGCTGGGTGATGACCTGGTGGAGAAGTTGAAGGCCGCGCAGGCCGCCC
AGCGGCAACGCATCGAGGCAGAAGCACGCCCCGGTGAATCGTGGCAAGCGGCCGCTGATCGAATCCGCAA
AGAATCCCGGCAACCGCCGGCAGCCGGTGCGCCGTCGATTAGGAAGCCGCCCAAGGGCGACGAGCAACCA
GATTTTTTCGTTCCGATGCTCTATGACGTGGGCACCCGCGATAGTCGCAGCATCATGGACGTGGCCGTTT
TCCGTCTGTCGAAGCGTGACCGACGAGCTGGCGAGGTGATCCGCTACGAGCTTCCAGACGGGCACGTAGA
GGTTTCCGCAGGGCCGGCCGGCATGGCCAGTGTGTGGGATTACGACCTGGTACTGATGGCGGTTTCCCAT
CTAACCGAATCCATGAACCGATACCGGGAAGGGAAGGGAGACAAGCCCGGCCGCGTGTTCCGTCCACACG
TTGCGGACGTACTCAAGTTCTGCCGGCGAGCCGATGGCGGAAAGCAGAAAGACGACCTGGTAGAAACCTG
CATTCGGTTAAACACCACGCACGTTGCCATGCAGCGTACGAAGAAGGCCAAGAACGGCCGCCTGGTGACG
GTATCCGAGGGTGAAGCCTTGATTAGCCGCTACAAGATCGTAAAGAGCGAAACCGGGCGGCCGGAGTACA
TCGAGATCGAGCTAGCTGATTGGATGTACCGCGAGATCACAGAAGGCAAGAACCCGGACGTGCTGACGGT
TCACCCCGATTACTTTTTGATCGATCCCGGCATCGGCCGTTTTCTCTACCGCCTGGCACGCCGCGCCGCA
GGCAAGGCAGAAGCCAGATGGTTGTTCAAGACGATCTACGAACGCAGTGGCAGCGCCGGAGAGTTCAAGA
AGTTCTGTTTCACCGTGCGCAAGCTGATCGGGTCAAATGACCTGCCGGAGTACGATTTGAAGGAGGAGGC
GGGGCAGGCTGGCCCGATCCTAGTCATGCGCTACCGCAACCTGATCGAGGGCGAAGCATCCGCCGGTTCC
TAATGTACGGAGCAGATGCTAGGGCAAATTGCCCTAGCAGGGGAAAAAGGTCGAAAAGGACTCTTTCCTG
TGGATAGCACGTACATTGGGAACCCAAAGCCGTACATTGGGAACCGGAACCCGTACATTGGGAACCCAAA
GCCGTACATTGGGAACCGGTCACACATGTAAGTGACTGATATAAAAGAGAAAAAAGGCGATTTTTCCGCC
TAAAACTCTTTAAAACTTATTAAAACTCTTAAAACCCGCCTGGCCTGTGCATAACTGTCTGGCCAGCGCA
CAGCCGAAGAGCTGCAAAAAGCGCCTACCCTTCGGTCGCTGCGCTCCCTACGCCCCGCCGCTTCGCGTCG
GCCTATCGCGGCCGCTGGCCGCTCAAAAATGGCTGGCCTACGGCCAGGCAATCTACCAGGGCGCGGACAA
GCCGCGCCGTCGCCACTCGACCGCCGGCGCCCACATCAAGGCACCCTGCCTCGCGCGTTTCGGTGATGAC
GGTGAAAACCTCTGACACATGCAGCTCCCGGAGACAGTCACAGCTTGTCTGTAAGCGGATGCCGGGAGCA
GACAAGCCCGTCAGGGCGCGTCAGCGGGTGTTGGCGGGTGTCGGGGCGCAGCCATGACCCAGTCACGTAG
CGATAGCGGAGTGTATACTGGCTTAACTATGCGGCATCAGAGCAGATTGTACTGAGAGTGCACCATATGC
GGTGTGAAATACCGCACAGATGCGTAAGGAGAAAATACCGCATCAGGCGCTCTTCCGCTTCCTCGCTCAC
TGACTCGCTGCGCTCGGTCGTTCGGCTGCGGCGAGCGGTATCAGCTCACTCAAAGGCGGTAATACGGTTA
TCCACAGAATCAGGGGATAACGCAGGAAAGAACATGTGAGCAAAAGGCCAGCAAAAGGCCAGGAACCGTA
AAAAGGCCGCGTTGCTGGCGTTTTTCCATAGGCTCCGCCCCCCTGACGAGCATCACAAAAATCGACGCTC
AAGTCAGAGGTGGCGAAACCCGACAGGACTATAAAGATACCAGGCGTTTCCCCCTGGAAGCTCCCTCGTG
CGCTCTCCTGTTCCGACCCTGCCGCTTACCGGATACCTGTCCGCCTTTCTCCCTTCGGGAAGCGTGGCGC
TTTCTCATAGCTCACGCTGTAGGTATCTCAGTTCGGTGTAGGTCGTTCGCTCCAAGCTGGGCTGTGTGCA
CGAACCCCCCGTTCAGCCCGACCGCTGCGCCTTATCCGGTAACTATCGTCTTGAGTCCAACCCGGTAAGA
CACGACTTATCGCCACTGGCAGCAGCCACTGGTAACAGGATTAGCAGAGCGAGGTATGTAGGCGGTGCTA
CAGAGTTCTTGAAGTGGTGGCCTAACTACGGCTACACTAGAAGGACAGTATTTGGTATCTGCGCTCTGCT
GAAGCCAGTTACCTTCGGAAAAAGAGTTGGTAGCTCTTGATCCGGCAAACAAACCACCGCTGGTAGCGGT
GGTTTTTTTGTTTGCAAGCAGCAGATTACGCGCAGAAAAAAAGGATCTCAAGAAGATCCTTTGATCTTTT
CTACGGGGTCTGACGCTCATCGGAAGAACGGCAACTAAGCTGCCGGGTTTGAAACACGGATGATCTCGCG
GAGGGTAGCATGTTGATTGTAACGATGACAGAGCGTTGCTGCCTGTGATCAATTCGGGCACGAACCCAGT
GGACATAAGCCTGTTCGGTTCGTAAGCTGTAATGCAAGTAGCGTATGCGCTCACGCAACTGGTCCAGAAC
CTTGACCGAACGCAGCGGTGGTAACGGCGCAGTGGCGGTTTTCATGGCTTGTTATGACTGTTTTTTTGGG
GTACAGTCTATGCCTCGGGCATCCAAGCAGCAAGCGCGTTACGCCGTGGGTCGATGTTTGATGTTATGGA
GCAGCAACGATGTTACGCAGCAGGGCAGTCGCCCTAAAACAAAGTTAAACATCATGGGGGAAGCGGTGAT
CGCCGAAGTATCGACTCAACTATCAGAGGTAGTTGGCGTCATCGAGCGCCATCTCGAACCGACGTTGCTG
GCCGTACATTTGTACGGCTCCGCAGTGGATGGCGGCCTGAAGCCACACAGTGATATTGATTTGCTGGTTA
CGGTGACCGTAAGGCTTGATGAAACAACGCGGCGAGCTTTGATCAACGACCTTTTGGAAACTTCGGCTTC
CCCTGGAGAGAGCGAGATTCTCCGCGCTGTAGAAGTCACCATTGTTGTGCACGACGACATCATTCCGTGG
CGTTATCCAGCTAAGCGCGAACTGCAATTTGGAGAATGGCAGCGCAATGACATTCTTGCAGGTATCTTCG
AGCCAGCCACGATCGACATTGATCTGGCTATCTTGCTGACAAAAGCAAGAGAACATAGCGTTGCCTTGGT
AGGTCCAGCGGCGGAGGAACTCTTTGATCCGGTTCCTGAACAGGATCTATTTGAGGCGCTAAATGAAACC
TTAACGCTATGGAACTCGCCGCCCGACTGGGCTGGCGATGAGCGAAATGTAGTGCTTACGTTGTCCCGCA
TTTGGTACAGCGCAGTAACCGGCAAAATCGCGCCGAAGGATGTCGCTGCCGACTGGGCAATGGAGCGCCT
GCCGGCCCAGTATCAGCCCGTCATACTTGAAGCTAGACAGGCTTATCTTGGACAAGAAGAAGATCGCTTG
GCCTCGCGCGCAGATCAGTTGGAAGAATTTGTCCACTACGTGAAAGGCGAGATCACCAAGGTAGTCGGCA
AATAATGTCTAGCTAGAAATTCGTTCAAGCCGACGCCGCTTCGCGGCGCGGCTTAACTCAAGCGTTAGAT
GCACTAAGCACATAATTGCTCACAGCCAAACTATCAGGTCAAGTCTGCTTTTATTATTTTTAAGCGTGCA
TAATAAGCCCTACACAAATTGGGAGATATATCATGCATGACCAAAATCCCTTAACGTGAGTTTTCGTTCC
ACTGAGCGTCAGACCCCGTAGAAAAGATCAAAGGATCTTCTGCCGGTAACATGAGCAAAGTCTGCCGCCT
TACAACGGCTCTCCCGCTGACGCCGTCCCGGACTGATGGGCTGCCTGTATCGAGTGGTGATTTTGTGCCG
AGCTGCCGGTCGGGGAGCTGTTGGCTGGCTGG
